>Addgene plasmid #114359 | pBS_12x-601_MA2 | depositor full sequence | sequence record 229434 | pBS_12x-601_MA2 sequence 4703 bps
TTGATGCCTGGCAGTTCCCTACTCTCGCGTTAACGCTAGCATGGATGTTTTCCCAGTCACGACGTTGTAA
AACGACGGCCAGTCTTAAGCGTCTCCCCCTGAACCTGACCCCGGACCAAGTGGTGGCTATTCTAGATAAC
TGCTCTTAGGCACAGGATGTATATATCTGACACGTGCCTGGAGACTAGGGAGTAATCCCCTTGGCGGTTA
AAACGCGGGGGACAGCGCGTACGTGCGTTTAAGCGGTGCTAGAGCTGTCTACGACCAATTGAGCGGCCTC
GGCACCGGGATTCTCCAGGTACTGGAGAATTCCAGTTCCATCAGAAGCACAGGATGTATATATCTGACAC
GTGCCTGGAGACTAGGGAGTAATCCCCTTGGCGGTTAAAACGCGGGGGACAGCGCGTACGTGCGTTTAAG
CGGTGCTAGAGCTGTCTACGACCAATTGAGCGGCCTCGGCACCGGGATTCTCCAGGTACTGGAGAATTCG
GACGACAGTGTGAGCACAGGATGTATATATCTGACACGTGCCTGGAGACTAGGGAGTAATCCCCTTGGCG
GTTAAAACGCGGGGGACAGCGCGTACGTGCGTTTAAGCGGTGCTAGAGCTGTCTACGACCAATTGAGCGG
CCTCGGCACCGGGATTCTCCAGGTACTGGAGAATTCCCAGGGATCCTTGAGCACAGGATGTATATATCTG
ACACGTGCCTGGAGACTAGGGAGTAATCCCCTTGGCGGTTAAAACGCGGGGGACAGCGCGTACGTGCGTT
TAAGCGGTGCTAGAGCTGTCTACGACCAATTGAGCGGCCTCGGCACCGGGATTCTCCAGGTACTGGAGAA
TTCTGTTTACACCGACGGCACAGGATGTATATATCTGACACGTGCCTGGAGACTAGGGAGTAATCCCCTT
GGCGGTTAAAACGCGGGGGACAGCGCGTACGTGCGTTTAAGCGGTGCTAGAGCTGTCTACGACCAATTGA
GCGGCCTCGGCACCGGGATTCTCCAGGTTGCGTGGGCGGAATGCGAATTCTATCGCACAGGATGTATATA
TCTGACACGTGCCTGGAGACTAGGGAGTAATCCCCTTGGCGGTTAAAACGCGGGGGGTCGACCGTACGTG
CGTTTAAGCGGTGCTAGAGCTGTCTACGACCAATTGAGCGGCCTCGGCACCGGGATTCTCCAGGTACTGG
AGAATTCCGGTCCGTTTACCAGCACAGGATGTATATATCTGACACGTGCCTGGAGACTAGGGAGTAATCC
CCTTGGCGGTTAAAACGCGGGGGACAGCGCGTACGTGCGTTTAAGCGGTGCTAGAGCTGTCTACGACCAA
TTGAGCGGCCTCGGCACCGGGATTCTCCAGGTACTGGAGAATTCGAAAAAGAGCGCAAGCACAGGATGTA
TATATCTGACACGTGCCTGGAGACTAGGGAGTAATCCCCTTGGCGGTTAAAACGCGGGGGACAGCGCGTA
CGTGCGTTTAAGCGGTGCTAGAGCTGTCTACGACCAATTGAGCGGCCTCGGCACCGGGATTCTCCAGGTA
CTGGAGAATTCTACGCATATACTATGCACAGGATGTATATATCTGACACGTGCCTGGAGACTAGGGAGTA
ATCCCCTTGGCGGTTAAAACGCGGGGGACAGCGCGTACGTGCGTTTAAGCGGTGCTAGAGCTGTCTACGA
CCAATTGAGCGGCCTCGGCACCGGGATTCTCCAGGTACTGGAGAATTCGCTCAAGCTTGATCGCACAGGA
TGTATATATCTGACACGTGCCTGGAGACTAGGGAGTAATCCCCTTGGCGGTTAAAACGCGGGGGACAGCG
CGTACGTGCGTTTAAGCGGTGCTAGAGCTGTCTACGACCAATTGAGCGGCCTCGGCACCGGGATTCTCCA
GGTACTGGAGAATTCAGCCCACGCAGACGGCACAGGATGTATATATCTGACACGTGCCTGGAGACTAGGG
AGTAATCCCCTTGGCGGTTAAAACGCGGGGGACAGCGCGTACGTGCGTTTAAGCGGTGCTAGAGCTGTCT
ACGACCAATTGAGCGGCCTCGGCACCGGGATTCTCCAGGTACTGGAGAATTCGCGTGTAATACACTGCAC
AGGATGTATATATCTGACACGTGCCTGGAGACTAGGGAGTAATCCCCTTGGCGGTTAAAACGCGGGGGAC
AGCGCGTACGTGCGTTTAAGCGGTGCTAGAGCTGTCTACGACCAATTGAGCGGCCTCGGCACCGGGATTC
TCCAGGTAGAATTCACTAGTGCGGCATGCGGCGGCAAGCAAGCGCTCGAAACGGTGCAGCGGCTGTTGCC
GGTGCTGTGCCAGGACCATGGCCGAGACGTCTAGACCAGCCAGGACAGAAATGCCTCGACTTCGCTGCTA
CCCAAGGTTGCCGGGTGACGCACACCGTGGAAACGGATGAAGGCACGAACCCAGTGGACATAAGCCTGTT
CGGTTCGTAAGCTGTAATGCAAGTAGCGTATGCGCTCACGCAACTGGTCCAGAACCTTGACCGAACGCAG
CGGTGGTAACGGCGCAGTGGCGGTTTTCATGGCTTGTTATGACTGTTTTTTTGGGGTACAGTCTATGCCT
CGGGCATCCAAGCAGCAAGCGCGTTACGCCGTGGGTCGATGTTTGATGTTATGGAGCAGCAACGATGTTA
CGCAGCAGGGCAGTCGCCCTAAAACAAAGTTAAACATTATGAGGGAAGCGGTGATCGCCGAAGTATCGAC
TCAACTATCAGAGGTAGTTGGCGTCATCGAGCGCCATCTCGAACCGACGTTGCTGGCCGTACATTTGTAC
GGCTCCGCAGTGGATGGCGGCCTGAAGCCACACAGTGATATTGATTTGCTGGTTACGGTGACCGTAAGGC
TTGATGAAACAACGCGGCGAGCTTTGATCAACGACCTTTTGGAAACTTCGGCTTCCCCTGGAGAGAGCGA
GATTCTCCGCGCTGTAGAAGTCACCATTGTTGTGCACGACGACATCATTCCGTGGCGTTATCCAGCTAAG
CGCGAACTGCAATTTGGAGAATGGCAGCGCAATGACATTCTTGCAGGTATCTTCGAGCCAGCCACGATCG
ACATTGATCTGGCTATCTTGCTGACAAAAGCAAGAGAACATAGCGTTGCCTTGGTAGGTCCAGCGGCGGA
GGAACTCTTTGATCCGGTTCCTGAACAGGATCTATTTGAGGCGCTAAATGAAACCTTAACGCTATGGAAC
TCGCCGCCCGACTGGGCTGGCGATGAGCGAAATGTAGTGCTTACGTTGTCCCGCATTTGGTACAGCGCAG
TAACCGGCAAAATCGCGCCGAAGGATGTCGCTGCCGACTGGGCAATGGAGCGCCTGCCGGCCCAGTATCA
GCCCGTCATACTTGAAGCTAGACAGGCTTATCTTGGACAAGAAGAAGATCGCTTGGCCTCGCGCGCAGAT
CAGTTGGAAGAATTTGTCCACTACGTGAAAGGCGAGATCACCAAGGTAGTCGGCAAATAACCCTCGAGCC
ACCCATGACCAAAATCCCTTAACGTGAGTTACGCGTCGTTCCACTGAGCGTCAGACCCCGTAGAAAAGAT
CAAAGGATCTTCTTGAGATCCTTTTTTTCTGCGCGTAATCTGCTGCTTGCAAACAAAAAAACCACCGCTA
CCAGCGGTGGTTTGTTTGCCGGATCAAGAGCTACCAACTCTTTTTCCGAAGGTAACTGGCTTCAGCAGAG
CGCAGATACCAAATACTGTCCTTCTAGTGTAGCCGTAGTTAGGCCACCACTTCAAGAACTCTGTAGCACC
GCCTACATACCTCGCTCTGCTAATCCTGTTACCAGTGGCTGCTGCCAGTGGCGATAAGTCGTGTCTTACC
GGGTTGGACTCAAGACGATAGTTACCGGATAAGGCGCAGCGGTCGGGCTGAACGGGGGGTTCGTGCACAC
AGCCCAGCTTGGAGCGAACGACCTACACCGAACTGAGATACCTACAGCGTGAGCATTGAGAAAGCGCCAC
GCTTCCCGAAGGGAGAAAGGCGGACAGGTATCCGGTAAGCGGCAGGGTCGGAACAGGAGAGCGCACGAGG
GAGCTTCCAGGGGGAAACGCCTGGTATCTTTATAGTCCTGTCGGGTTTCGCCACCTCTGACTTGAGCGTC
GATTTTTGTGATGCTCGTCAGGGGGGCGGAGCCTATGGAAAAACGCCAGCAACGCGGCCTTTTTACGGTT
CCTGGCCTTTTGCTGGCCTTTTGCTCACATGTTCTTTCCTGCGTTATCCCCTGATTCTGTGGATAACCGT
ATTACCGCCTTTGAGTGAGCTGATACCGCTCGCCGCAGCCGAACGACCGAGCGCAGCGAGTCAGTGAGCG
AGGAAGCGGAAGAGCGCCCAATACGCAAACCGCCTCTCCCCGCGCGTTGGCCGATTCATTAATGCAGCTG
GCACGACAGGTTTCCCGACTGGAAAGCGGGCAGTGAGCGCAACGCAATTAATACGCGTACCGCTAGCCAG
GAAGAGTTTGTAGAAACGCAAAAAGGCCATCCGTCAGGATGGCCTTCTGCTTAGTTTGATGCCTGGCAGT
TTATGGCGGGCGTCCTGCCCGCCACCCTCCGGGCCGTTGCTTCACAACGTTCAAATCCGCTCCCGGCGGA
TTTGTCCTACTCAGGAGAGCGTTCACCGACAAACAACAGATAAAACGAAAGGCCCAGTCTTCCGACTGAG
CCTTTCGTTTTAT
Features (pLannotate 1.2.2; 8 found; start..end, strand, type, name):
     47..83      -  CDS            lacZα (fragment): LacZα fragment of β-galactosidase; lacZ fragment
   2437..2460    +  promoter       Pc promoter (fragment): intI1 (promoter lies within the coding sequence); class 1 integron promoter
   2636..2692    +  CDS            GmR (fragment): gentamycin acetyltransferase; aacC1; confers resistance to gentamycin
   2699..3490    +  CDS            SmR: aminoglycoside adenylyltransferase (Murphy, 1985); aadA; confers resistance to spectinomycin and streptomycin
   3583..4171    +  rep_origin     ori: high-copy-number ColE1/pMB1/pBR322/pUC origin of replication
   4354..4446    +  CDS            lacI (fragment): lac repressor; lacI; The lac repressor binds to the lac operator to inhibit transcription in E. coli. This inhibition can be relieved by adding lactose or isopropyl-β-D-thiogalactopyranoside (IPTG).
   4501..4528    -  terminator     rrnB T2 terminator: transcription terminator T2 from the E. coli rrnB gene
   4660..4703    +  terminator     rrnB T1 terminator: Escherichia coli rrnB; transcription terminator T1 from the E. coli rrnB gene
