>Addgene plasmid #114359 | pBS_12x-601_MA2 | addgene full sequence | sequence record 235932 | Addgene NGS Result
TTGATGCCTGGCAGTTCCCTACTCTCGCGTTAACGCTAGCATGGATGTTTTCCCAGTCACGACGTTGTAA
AACGACGGCCAGTCTTAAGCGTCTCCCCCTGAACCTGACCCCGGACCAAGTGGTGGCTATTCTAGATAAC
TGCTCTTAGGCACAGGATGTATATATCTGACACGTGCCTGGAGACTAGGGAGTAATCCCCTTGGCGGTTA
AAACGCGGGGGACAGCGCGTACGTGCGTTTAAGCGGTGCTAGAGCTGTCTACGACCAATTGAGCGGCCTC
GGCACCGGGATTCTCCAGGTACTGGAGAATTCCAGTTCCATCAGAAGCACAGGATGTATATATCTGACAC
GTGCCTGGAGACTAGGGAGTAATCCCCTTGGCGGTTAAAACGCGGGGGACAGCGCGTACGTGCGTTTAAG
CGGTGCTAGAGCTGTCTACGACCAATTGAGCGGCCTCGGCACCGGGATTCTCCAGGTACTGGAGAATTCG
GACGACAGTGTGAGCACAGGATGTATATATCTGACACGTGCCTGGAGACTAGGGAGTAATCCCCTTGGCG
GTTAAAACGCGGGGGACAGCGCGTACGTGCGTTTAAGCGGTGCTAGAGCTGTCTACGACCAATTGAGCGG
CCTCGGCACCGGGATTCTCCAGGTACTGGAGAATTCCCAGGGATCCTTGAGCACAGGATGTATATATCTG
ACACGTGCCTGGAGACTAGGGAGTAATCCCCTTGGCGGTTAAAACGCGGGGGACAGCGCGTACGTGCGTT
TAAGCGGTGCTAGAGCTGTCTACGACCAATTGAGCGGCCTCGGCACCGGGATTCTCCAGGTACTGGAGAA
TTCTGTTTACACCGACGGCACAGGATGTATATATCTGACACGTGCCTGGAGACTAGGGAGTAATCCCCTT
GGCGGTTAAAACGCGGGGGACAGCGCGTACGTGCGTTTAAGCGGTGCTAGAGCTGTCTACGACCAATTGA
GCGGCCTCGGCACCGGGATTCTCCAGGTTGCGTGGGCGGAATGCGAATTCTATCGCACAGGATGTATATA
TCTGACACGTGCCTGGAGACTAGGGAGTAATCCCCTTGGCGGTTAAAACGCGGGGGGTCGACCGTACGTG
CGTTTAAGCGGTGCTAGAGCTGTCTACGACCAATTGAGCGGCCTCGGCACCGGGATTCTCCAGGTACTGG
AGAATTCCGGTCCGTTTACCAGCACAGGATGTATATATCTGACACGTGCCTGGAGACTAGGGAGTAATCC
CCTTGGCGGTTAAAACGCGGGGGACAGCGCGTACGTGCGTTTAAGCGGTGCTAGAGCTGTCTACGACCAA
TTGAGCGGCCTCGGCACCGGGATTCTCCAGGTACTGGAGAATTCGAAAAAGAGCGCAAGCACAGGATGTA
TATATCTGACACGTGCCTGGAGACTAGGGAGTAATCCCCTTGGCGGTTAAAACGCGGGGGACAGCGCGTA
CGTGCGTTTAAGCGGTGCTAGAGCTGTCTACGACCAATTGAGCGGCCTCGGCACCGGGATTCTCCAGGTA
CTGGAGAATTCTACGCATATACTATGCACAGGATGTATATATCTGACACGTGCCTGGAGACTAGGGAGTA
ATCCCCTTGGCGGTTAAAACGCGGGGGACAGCGCGTACGTGCGTTTAAGCGGTGCTAGAGCTGTCTACGA
CCAATTGAGCGGCCTCGGCACCGGGATTCTCCAGGTACTGGAGAATTCGCTCAAGCTTGATCGCACAGGA
TGTATATATCTGACACGTGCCTGGAGACTAGGGAGTAATCCCCTTGGCGGTTAAAACGCGGGGGACAGCG
CGTACGTGCGTTTAAGCGGTGCTAGAGCTGTCTACGACCAATTGAGCGGCCTCGGCACCGGGATTCTCCA
GGTACTGGAGAATTCAGCCCACGCAGACGGCACAGGATGTATATATCTGACACGTGCCTGGAGACTAGGG
AGTAATCCCCTTGGCGGTTAAAACGCGGGGGACAGCGCGTACGTGCGTTTAAGCGGTGCTAGAGCTGTCT
ACGACCAATTGAGCGGCCTCGGCACCGGGATTCTCCAGGTACTGGAGAATTCGCGTGTAATACACTGCAC
AGAATGTATATATCTGACACGTGCCTGGAGACTAGGGAGTAATCCCCTTGGCGGTTAAAACGCGGGGGAC
AGCGCGTACGTGCGTTTAAGCGGTGCTAGAGCTGTCTACGACCAATTGAGCGGCCTCGGCACCGGGATTC
TCCAGGTAGAATTCACTAGTGCGGCATGCGGCGGCAAGCAAGCGCTCGAAACGGTGCAGCGGCTGTTGCC
GGTGCTGTGCCAGGACCATGGCCGAGACGTCTAGACCAGCCAGGACAGAAATGCCTCGACTTCGCTGCTA
CCCAAGGTTGCCGGGTGACGCACACCGTGGAAACGGATGAAGGCACGAACCCAGTGGACATAAGCCTGTT
CGGTTCGTAAGCTGTAATGCAAGTAGCGTATGCGCTCACGCAACTGGTCCAGAACCTTGACCGAACGCAG
CGGTGGTAACGGCGCAGTGGCGGTTTTCATGGCTTGTTATGACTGTTTTTTTGGGGTACAGTCTATGCCT
CGGGCATCCAAGCAGCAAGCGCGTTACGCCGTGGGTCGATGTTTGATGTTATGGAGCAGCAACGATGTTA
CGCAGCAGGGCAGTCGCCCTAAAACAAAGTTAAACATTATGAGGGAAGCGGTGATCGCCGAAGTATCGAC
TCAACTATCAGAGGTAGTTGGCGTCATCGAGCGCCATCTCGAACCGACGTTGCTGGCCGTACATTTGTAC
GGCTCCGCAGTGGATGGCGGCCTGAAGCCACACAGTGATATTGATTTGCTGGTTACGGTGACCGTAAGGC
TTGATGAAACAACGCGGCGAGCTTTGATCAACGACCTTTTGGAAACTTCGGCTTCCCCTGGAGAGAGCGA
GATTCTCCGCGCTGTAGAAGTCACCATTGTTGTGCACGACGACATCATTCCGTGGCGTTATCCAGCTAAG
CGCGAACTGCAATTTGGAGAATGGCAGCGCAATGACATTCTTGCAGGTATCTTCGAGCCAGCCACGATCG
ACATTGATCTGGCTATCTTGCTGACAAAAGCAAGAGAACATAGCGTTGCCTTGGTAGGTCCAGCGGCGGA
GGAACTCTTTGATCCGGTTCCTGAACAGGATCTATTTGAGGCGCTAAATGAAACCTTAACGCTATGGAAC
TCGCCGCCCGACTGGGCTGGCGATGAGCGAAATGTAGTGCTTACGTTGTCCCGCATTTGGTACAGCGCAG
TAACCGGCAAAATCGCGCCGAAGGATGTCGCTGCCGACTGGGCAATGGAGCGCCTGCCGGCCCAGTATCA
GCCCGTCATACTTGAAGCTAGACAGGCTTATCTTGGACAAGAAGAAGATCGCTTGGCCTCGCGCGCAGAT
CAGTTGGAAGAATTTGTCCACTACGTGAAAGGCGAGATCACCAAGGTAGTCGGCAAATAACCCTCGAGCC
ACCCATGACCAAAATCCCTTAACGTGAGTTACGCGTCGTTCCACTGAGCGTCAGACCCCGTAGAAAAGAT
CAAAGGATCTTCTTGAGATCCTTTTTTTCTGCGCGTAATCTGCTGCTTGCAAACAAAAAAACCACCGCTA
CCAGCGGTGGTTTGTTTGCCGGATCAAGAGCTACCAACTCTTTTTCCGAAGGTAACTGGCTTCAGCAGAG
CGCAGATACCAAATACTGTTCTTCTAGTGTAGCCGTAGTTAGGCCACCACTTCAAGAACTCTGTAGCACC
GCCTACATACCTCGCTCTGCTAATCCTGTTACCAGTGGCTGCTGCCAGTGGCGATAAGTCGTGTCTTACC
GGGTTGGACTCAAGACGATAGTTACCGGATAAGGCGCAGCGGTCGGGCTGAACGGGGGGTTCGTGCACAC
AGCCCAGCTTGGAGCGAACGACCTACACCGAACTGAGATACCTACAGCGTGAGCTATGAGAAAGCGCCAC
GCTTCCCGAAGGGAGAAAGGCGGACAGGTATCCGGTAAGCGGCAGGGTCGGAACAGGAGAGCGCACGAGG
GAGCTTCCAGGGGGAAACGCCTGGTATCTTTATAGTCCTGTCGGGTTTCGCCACCTCTGACTTGAGCGTC
GATTTTTGTGATGCTCGTCAGGGGGGCGGAGCCTATGGAAAAACGCCAGCAACGCGGCCTTTTTACGGTT
CCTGGCCTTTTGCTGGCCTTTTGCTCACATGTTCTTTCCTGCGTTATCCCCTGATTCTGTGGATAACCGT
ATTACCGCCTTTGAGTGAGCTGATACCGCTCGCCGCAGCCGAACGACCGAGCGCAGCGAGTCAGTGAGCG
AGGAAGCGGAAGAGCGCCCAATACGCAAACCGCCTCTCCCCGCGCGTTGGCCGATTCATTAATGCAGCTG
GCACGACAGGTTTCCCGACTGGAAAGCGGGCAGTGAGCGCAACGCAATTAATACGCGTACCGCTAGCCAG
GAAGAGTTTGTAGAAACGCAAAAAGGCCATCCGTCAGGATGGCCTTCTGCTTAGTTTGATGCCTGGCAGT
TTATGGCGGGCGTCCTGCCCGCCACCCTCCGGGCCGTTGCTTCACAACGTTCAAATCCGCTCCCGGCGGA
TTTGTCCTACTCAGGAGAGCGTTCACCGACAAACAACAGATAAAACGAAAGGCCCAGTCTTCCGACTGAG
CCTTTCGTTTTAT
Features (pLannotate 1.2.2; 8 found; start..end, strand, type, name):
     47..83      -  CDS            lacZα (fragment): LacZα fragment of β-galactosidase; lacZ fragment
   2437..2460    +  promoter       Pc promoter (fragment): intI1 (promoter lies within the coding sequence); class 1 integron promoter
   2636..2692    +  CDS            GmR (fragment): gentamycin acetyltransferase; aacC1; confers resistance to gentamycin
   2699..3490    +  CDS            SmR: aminoglycoside adenylyltransferase (Murphy, 1985); aadA; confers resistance to spectinomycin and streptomycin
   3583..4171    +  rep_origin     ori: high-copy-number ColE1/pMB1/pBR322/pUC origin of replication
   4354..4446    +  CDS            lacI (fragment): lac repressor; lacI; The lac repressor binds to the lac operator to inhibit transcription in E. coli. This inhibition can be relieved by adding lactose or isopropyl-β-D-thiogalactopyranoside (IPTG).
   4501..4528    -  terminator     rrnB T2 terminator: transcription terminator T2 from the E. coli rrnB gene
   4660..4703    +  terminator     rrnB T1 terminator: Escherichia coli rrnB; transcription terminator T1 from the E. coli rrnB gene
