[The description below was written by a language model from this plasmid's Addgene catalogue record and pLannotate feature annotations shown in this document.]
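Description:
pBS_12x-601_MA2 is a 4,703 bp bacterial cloning plasmid built on a pBS backbone that serves as a source of a synthetic nucleosome-positioning array. Its 2,118 bp insert, 12X601-MA2, consists of twelve tandem copies of the Widom 601 sequence, a high-affinity artificial nucleosome-positioning element that directs histone octamers to defined, regularly spaced positions when chromatin is reconstituted in vitro. The automated annotation does not label the repeats themselves. They presumably lie in the large unannotated stretch between the short lacZα remnant near the start of the sequence and the resistance cassette, although the table does not confirm this. The meaning of the "MA2" designation is not explained in the record.

The plasmid is propagated in E. coli through a high-copy ColE1/pUC-type origin and is selected with streptomycin. Resistance comes from an intact aadA (SmR) aminoglycoside adenylyltransferase gene, which also confers spectinomycin resistance. It is preceded by a fragment of the class 1 integron Pc promoter and a short remnant of a gentamicin acetyltransferase gene. Other annotated elements are small leftovers from earlier vector construction: a lacI fragment and the rrnB T1 and T2 transcription terminators.

Although the catalogue lists the vector type as mammalian expression or unspecified, no mammalian promoter, polyadenylation signal or expressed open reading frame is annotated, so the construct is better regarded as a DNA template plasmid. The associated publication concerns compaction of heterochromatin fibres by SIR proteins, which is consistent with using the excised 12-mer array to assemble defined nucleosomal arrays for biochemical and biophysical studies of chromatin structure.
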