Addgene plasmid #114359: pBS_12x-601_MA2
Purpose: 12x Widom 601 nucleosome sequence
Depositing lab: Scot Wolfe. Depositing organization: University of Massachusetts, Worcester. Publication: SIR proteins create compact heterochromatin fibers. Swygert SG, Senapati S, Bolukbasi MF, Wolfe SA, Lindsay S, Peterson CL. Proc Natl Acad Sci U S A. 2018 Dec 4;115(49):12447-12452. doi: 10.1073/pnas.1810647115. Epub 2018 Nov 19. PubMed 30455303.
Backbone
  Vector backbone: pBS
  Total vector size (bp): 4703
  Vector type: Mammalian Expression, Unspecified
Growth in bacteria
  Bacterial resistance: Streptomycin, 50 μg/mL
  Growth temperature: 37°C
  Growth strain: DH5alpha
  Copy number: Unknown
Gene/Insert
  Gene/Insert name: 12X601-MA2
  Species: Synthetic
  Insert size (bp): 2118
  Cloning method: Unknown
  Sequencing primers: 5′ M13-fwd
Terms and licenses: Academic/Nonprofit Terms; Industry Terms: Not Available to Industry
How to cite: pBS_12x-601_MA2 was a gift from Scot Wolfe (Addgene plasmid # 114359 ; http://n2t.net/addgene:114359 ; RRID:Addgene_114359)
